Addgene plasmid #12842: DCT.VV.Orf154
Purpose: This plasmid was designed for screening purposes and may contain discrepancies relative to the current canonical GenBank version of the gene.
Depositing lab: Jack Bennink & Jon Yewdell. Depositing organization: National Institute of Allergy and Infectious Diseases (NIAID). Publication: Identification of poxvirus CD8+ T cell determinants to enable rational design and characterization of smallpox vaccines. Tscharke DC, Karupiah G, Zhou J, Palmore T, Irvine KR, Haeryfar SM, Williams S, Sidney J, Sette A, Bennink JR, Yewdell JW. J Exp Med. 2005 January 3; 201(1): 95–104. 10.1084/jem.20041912 PubMed 15623576.
Backbone
  Vector backbone: pcDNA 3.1D V5-His-TOPO
  Backbone manufacturer: Invitrogen
  Backbone size w/o insert (bp): 5514
  Vector type: Mammalian Expression
  Selectable markers: Neomycin (select with G418)
Growth in bacteria
  Bacterial resistance: Ampicillin, 100 μg/mL
  Growth temperature: 37°C
  Growth strain: DH5alpha
  Copy number: High Copy
Gene/Insert
  Gene/Insert name: VV.Orf154 (alt name: VV_WR_046)
  Species: Vaccinia Virus
  Insert size (bp): 243
  Cloning method: Restriction Enzyme; 5′ cloning site BamHI (not destroyed); 3′ cloning site BamHI (not destroyed)
  Sequencing primers: 5′ Universal T7
Terms and licenses: Academic/Nonprofit Terms; Industry Terms: Not Available to Industry
Depositor comments: Please see the Vaccinia kit page ( https://www.addgene.org/vvorf/ ) for more information. The kit page contains the supplemental VVOrfData spreadsheet, which includes important information about this plasmid. The plasmid and insert names provided here relate only to this library. The name of the ORF (if present) in VACV strain Copenhagen and the name of the ORF (if annotated) in VACV strain WR sequence can be found in VVOrfData spreadsheet. Please note that the amino acid sequence given for each ORF in the spreadsheet may contain some errors. Additionally, changes from the expected sequence may be present in these plasmids. Please see Addgene's quality control sequence and sequencing notes in the VVOrfData spreadsheet before ordering this plasmid.
How to cite: DCT.VV.Orf154 was a gift from Jack Bennink & Jon Yewdell (Addgene plasmid # 12842 ; http://n2t.net/addgene:12842 ; RRID:Addgene_12842)
