[The description below was written by a language model from this plasmid's Addgene catalogue record.]
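Description:
DCT.VV.Orf154 is a mammalian expression plasmid carrying a short vaccinia virus open reading frame in the commercial pcDNA 3.1D V5-His-TOPO backbone (about 5.5 kb without insert). The 243 bp insert, named VV.Orf154 within its library and also listed as VV_WR_046, is flanked on both sides by intact BamHI sites, so it can be released as a single fragment. The plasmid is maintained at high copy in E. coli under ampicillin selection, and the backbone's neomycin resistance marker allows G418 selection of transfected mammalian cells. No feature table is provided with the record. Vectors of this commercial family generally use a CMV promoter for expression, have an upstream T7 priming site (consistent with the listed T7 sequencing primer), and offer optional C-terminal V5 and His tags. The record does not say whether the ORF is fused in frame to those tags.

The construct is one member of a library of individually cloned vaccinia virus ORFs built for screening, associated with work identifying poxvirus CD8+ T cell determinants to support the design and characterization of smallpox vaccines. In that setting, each ORF is presumably expressed in mammalian cells so that the viral gene products recognized by T cells can be identified. The depositors caution that the plasmid and insert names apply only within this library. They also note that the cloned sequence may differ from the current canonical gene sequence, and that the accompanying library data on ORF names and protein sequences may contain errors. The insert should therefore be checked against the repository's quality-control sequencing before use.
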