>Addgene plasmid #12842 | DCT.VV.Orf154 | addgene partial sequence | sequence record 19231 | T7 5'-TAATACGACTCACTATAGGG-3'
AGCTCGGATCCAGTACCCTTCACCGAATTCCAGCTGGACCACCATGACGCTCGTCATGGGATCCTGCTGT
GGTAGATTCTGTGACGCTAAGAATAAGAATAAGAAGGAAGATGTAGAAGAGGGAAGAGAAGGATGTTACA
ATTATAAGAACCTTAATGATCTGGATGAATCCGAAGCACGTGTAGAATTTGGACCATTATATATGATAAA
TGAAGAAAAATCAGACATAAATACATTGGATATAAAAAGAAGATATAGACACACGATAGAGTCTGTATAT
TTCTAAGCAATTCCCGGGGATCCGAAGGGTCAAGACAATTCTGCAGATATCCAGCACAGTGGCGGCCGCT
CGAGTCTAGAGGGCCCGCGGTTCGAAGGTAAGCCTATCCCTAACCCTCTCCTCGGTCTCGATTCTACGCG
TACCGGTCATCATCACCATCACCATTGAGTTTAAACCCGCTGATCAGCCTCGACTGTGCCTTCTAGTTGC
CAGCCATCTGTTGTTTGCCCCTCCCCCGTGCCTTCCTTGACCCTGGAAGGTGCCACTCCCACTGTCCTTT
CCTAATAAAATGAGGAAATTGCATCGCATTGTCTGAGTAGGTGTCATTCTATTCTGGGGGGNTGGGGGTG
GGGCAGGACAGCAAGGGGGGAGGATTGGGAAGACAATAGCAGGCATGCTGGGGATGCGGTGGGCTCTATG
GCTTCTGAGGC
